Addgene plasmid #145624: pGBW-m4046771
Purpose: Bacterial Expression plasmid for SARS-CoV-2 3C-like proteinase
Depositing lab: Ginkgo Bioworks & Benjie Chen. Depositing organization: Ginkgo Bioworks.
Backbone
  Vector backbone: ori-013 - marker | cmR
  Backbone size w/o insert (bp): 1462
  Vector type: Bacterial Expression
Growth in bacteria
  Bacterial resistance: Chloramphenicol, 25 μg/mL
  Growth temperature: 30°C
  Growth strain: DH5alpha
  Copy number: High Copy
Gene/Insert
  Gene/Insert name: SARS-CoV-2 3C-like proteinase
  Species: Escherichia coli str. K-12 substr. MG1655; Severe acute respiratory syndrome coronavirus 2
  Insert size (bp): 911
  Mutation: wt
  Entrez Gene: ORF1ab (a.k.a. GU280_gp01)
  Promoter: Promoter | pT7 ; Operator | lacO ; RBS | T7_rbs ; Start Codon | ATG
  Tag / fusion protein: Cleavable TEV;HA (C terminal on backbone)
  Cloning method: Unknown
Resource information
  A portion of this plasmid was derived from a plasmid made by: GinkgoBioworks
Depositor comments: NCBI Reference Sequence: YP_009725301.1
How to cite: pGBW-m4046771 was a gift from Ginkgo Bioworks & Benjie Chen (Addgene plasmid # 145624 ; http://n2t.net/addgene:145624 ; RRID:Addgene_145624)
