[The description below was written by a language model from this plasmid's Addgene catalogue record and pLannotate feature annotations shown in this document.]
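Description:
pGBW-m4046771 is a compact bacterial expression plasmid of about 2.6 kb carrying the SARS-CoV-2 3C-like proteinase, the main protease released from the ORF1ab polyprotein. The minimal synthetic backbone contains little beyond a high-copy ColE1/pUC-type origin of replication and a chloramphenicol acetyltransferase gene driven by its own cat promoter. A lambda t0 terminator lies downstream of the marker. The plasmid is maintained in E. coli cloning strains under chloramphenicol selection.

The wild-type protease coding sequence, roughly 0.9 kb, sits behind a T7 promoter that is immediately followed by a lac operator and the strong ribosome binding site from phage T7 gene 10. Transcription therefore needs T7 RNA polymerase, normally supplied by a DE3-type host. It is held off by lac repressor until lactose or IPTG is added. No lacI gene is annotated on the plasmid, so the repressor would presumably have to come from the host. The automated annotation identifies the open reading frame as a fragment of the SARS-CoV-2 replicase polyprotein 1a. The functional text attached to that hit concerns nsp10 and is simply generic polyprotein annotation; the catalogue entry and the insert length are consistent with the 3C-like proteinase.

The record lists a C-terminal, TEV-cleavable HA tag supplied by the backbone, which would allow immunodetection or capture and later removal. The tag is not annotated separately in the feature table, and no terminator is annotated directly after the coding sequence. The construct is intended for inducible recombinant production of the viral protease in E. coli. The record gives no more specific application.
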