Features (pLannotate 1.2.2; 8 found; start..end, strand, type, name):
     20..38      +  promoter       T7 promoter: promoter for bacteriophage T7 RNA polymerase
     39..63      +  protein_bind   lac operator: The lac repressor binds to the lac operator to inhibit transcription in E. coli. This inhibition can be relieved by adding lactose or isopropyl-β-D-thiogalactopyranoside (IPTG). lac repressor encoded by lacI
     78..100     +  RBS            RBS: efficient ribosome binding site from bacteriophage T7 gene 10 (Olins and Rangwala, 1989)
    111..1025    +  CDS            R1A_SARS2 (fragment): Experimental evidence at protein level: Swiss-Prot protein existence level 1. [Non-structural protein 10]: Plays a pivotal role in viral transcription by stimulating both nsp14 3'-5' exoribonuclease and nsp16 2'-O-methyltransferase activities. Therefore plays an essential role in viral mRNAs cap methylation. From Severe acute respiratory syndrome coronavirus 2 (2019-nCoV) (SARS-CoV-2).
   1187..1775    +  rep_origin     ori: high-copy-number ColE1/pMB1/pBR322/pUC origin of replication
   1783..1880    +  promoter       cat promoter: promoter of the E. coli cat gene encoding chloramphenicol acetyltransferase
   1881..2537    +  CDS            cat: CAT_ECOLX - Experimental evidence at protein level: Swiss-Prot protein existence level 1. This enzyme is an effector of chloramphenicol resistance in bacteria. From Escherichia coli. This protein is used as a marker in many commonly used cloning vectors, such as pACYC184.
   2611..2645    +  terminator     lambda t0 terminator: minimal transcription terminator from phage lambda (Scholtissek and Grosse, 1987)
>Addgene plasmid #145624 | pGBW-m4046771 | depositor full sequence | sequence record 287801 | Full Sequence
GATCTCGATCCCGCGAAATTAATACGACTCACTATAGGGGAATTGTGAGCGGATAACAATTCCCCTCTAG
AAATAATTTTGTTTAACTTTAAGAAGGAGACTCTTCTATGGGTTTTAGAAAAATGGCATTCCCATCTGGT
AAAGTTGAGGGTTGTATGGTACAAGTAACTTGTGGTACAACTACACTTAACGGTCTTTGGCTTGATGACG
TAGTTTACTGTCCAAGACATGTGATCTGCACCTCTGAAGACATGCTTAACCCTAATTATGAAGATTTACT
CATTCGTAAGTCTAATCATAATTTCTTGGTACAGGCTGGTAATGTTCAACTCAGGGTTATTGGACATTCT
ATGCAAAATTGTGTACTTAAGCTTAAGGTTGATACAGCCAATCCTAAGACACCTAAGTATAAGTTTGTTC
GCATTCAACCAGGACAGACTTTTTCAGTGTTAGCTTGTTACAATGGTTCACCATCTGGTGTTTACCAATG
TGCTATGAGGCCCAATTTCACTATTAAGGGTTCATTCCTTAATGGTTCATGTGGTAGTGTTGGTTTTAAC
ATAGATTATGACTGTGTCTCTTTTTGTTACATGCACCATATGGAATTACCAACTGGAGTTCATGCTGGCA
CAGACTTAGAAGGTAACTTTTATGGACCTTTTGTTGACAGGCAAACAGCACAAGCAGCTGGTACGGACAC
AACTATTACAGTTAATGTTTTAGCTTGGTTGTACGCTGCTGTTATAAATGGAGACAGGTGGTTTCTCAAT
CGATTTACCACAACTCTTAATGACTTTAACCTTGTGGCTATGAAGTACAATTATGAACCTCTAACACAAG
ACCATGTTGACATACTAGGACCTCTTTCTGCTCAAACTGGAATTGCCGTTTTAGATATGTGTGCTTCATT
AAAAGAATTACTGCAAAATGGTATGAATGGACGTACCATATTGGGTAGTGCTTTATTAGAAGATGAATTT
ACACCTTTTGATGTTGTTAGACAATGCTCAGGTGTTACTTTCGAGAACCTGTACTTTCAAAGCTACCCGT
ATGACGTTCCTGATTATGCCTAACCGGCTTATCGGTCAGTTTCACCTGATTTACGTAAAAACCCGCTTCG
GCGGGTTTTTGCTTTTGGAGGGGCAGAAAGATGAATGACTGTCCACGACGCTATACCCAAAAGAAATTGA
GATCCTTTTTTTCTGCGCGTAATCTGCTGCTTGCAAACAAAAAAACCACCGCTACCAGCGGTGGTTTGTT
TGCCGGATCAAGAGCTACCAACTCTTTTTCCGAAGGTAACTGGCTTCAGCAGAGCGCAGATACCAAATAC
TGTTCTTCTAGTGTAGCCGTAGTTAGGCCACCACTTCAAGAACTCTGTAGCACCGCCTACATACCTCGCT
CTGCTAATCCTGTTACCAGTGGCTGCTGCCAGTGGCGATAAGTCGTGTCTTACCGGGTTGGACTCAAGAC
GATAGTTACCGGATAAGGCGCAGCGGTCGGGCTGAACGGGGGGTTCGTGCACACAGCCCAGCTTGGAGCG
AACGACCTACACCGAACTGAGATACCTACAGCGTGAGCTATGAGAAAGCGCCACGCTTCCCGAAGGGAGA
AAGGCGGACAGGTATCCGGTAAGCGGCAGGGTCGGAACAGGAGAGCGCACGAGGGAGCTTCCAGGGGGAA
ACGCCTGGTATCTTTATAGTCCTGTCGGGTTTCGCCACCTCTGACTTGAGCGTCGATTTTTGTGATGCTC
GTCAGGGGGGCGGAGCCTATGGAAATTGATCGGGCACGTAAGAGGTTCCAACTTTCACCATAATGAAATA
AGATCACTACCGGGCGTATTTTTTGAGTTATCGAGATTTTCAGGAGCTAAGGAAGCTAAAATGGAGAAAA
AAATCACTGGATATACCACCGTTGATATATCCCAATGGCATCGTAAAGAACATTTTGAGGCATTTCAGTC
AGTTGCTCAATGTACCTATAACCAGACCGTTCAGCTGGATATTACGGCCTTTTTAAAGACCGTAAAGAAA
AATAAGCACAAGTTTTATCCGGCCTTTATTCACATTCTTGCCCGCCTGATGAATGCTCATCCGGAATTTC
GTATGGCAATGAAAGACGGTGAGCTGGTGATATGGGATAGTGTTCACCCTTGTTACACCGTTTTCCATGA
GCAAACTGAAACGTTTTCATCGCTCTGGAGTGAATACCACGACGATTTCCGGCAGTTTCTACACATATAT
TCGCAAGATGTGGCGTGTTACGGTGAAAACCTGGCCTATTTCCCTAAAGGGTTTATTGAGAATATGTTTT
TCGTTTCAGCCAATCCCTGGGTGAGTTTCACCAGTTTTGATTTAAACGTGGCCAATATGGACAACTTCTT
CGCCCCCGTTTTCACCATGGGCAAATATTATACGCAAGGCGACAAGGTGCTGATGCCGCTGGCGATTCAG
GTTCATCATGCCGTTTGTGATGGCTTCCATGTCGGCAGAATGCTTAATGAATTACAACAGTACTGCGATG
AGTGGCAGGGCGGGGCGTAATTTGATATCGAGCTCGCTTGGACTCCTGTTGATAGATCCAGTAATGACCT
CAGAACTCCATCTGGATTTGTTCAGAACGCTCGGTTGCCGCCGGGCGTTTTTTATTGGT
